>Addgene plasmid #84785 | pET - FnR062.Y78C | depositor partial sequence | sequence record 162560 | insert sequence
ATGGCTAGCTCCTCCGACTCTCCGCGTAACCTGGAGGTTACCAACGCAACTCCGAACTCTCTGACTATTT
CTTGGGACGATCCTTATCACGCTATCTATTACCGTATCACCTACGGCGAAACTGGTGGTAACTCCCCGAG
CCAGGAATTCACTGTTCCGAGATCTTATTCTAATGCGACCATCAGCGGTCTGAAACCGGGCCAGGATTAT
ACCATTACCGTGTACGCTGTAACCGGTTGTAACGACGATTCAAACCCAATCAGCATCAATTATCGCACCG
AAATCGACAAACCGTCTCAGGGATCCCACCATCACCATCATCACTGA
