>Addgene plasmid #84785 | pET - FnR062.Y78C | addgene partial sequence | sequence record 163572 | T7 5'-TAATACGACTCACTATAGGG-3'
GTTTAACTTTAAGAAGGAGATATACATATGGCTAGCTCCTCCGACTCTCCGCGTAACCTGGAGGTTACCA
ACGCAACTCCGAACTCTCTGACTATTTCTTGGGACGATCCTTATCACGCTATCTATTACCGTATCACCTA
CGGCGAAACTGGTGGTAACTCCCCGAGCCAGGAATTCACTGTTCCGAGATCTTATTCTAATGCGACCATC
AGCGGTCTGAAACCGGGCCAGGATTATACCATTACCGTGTACGCTGTAACCGGTTGTAACGACGATTCAA
ACCCAATCAGCATCAATTATCGCACCGAAATCGACAAACCGTCTCAGGGATCCCACCATCACCATCATCA
CTGATTAACTAAACGAGATCCGGCTGCTAACAAAGCCCGAAAGGAAGCTGAGTTGGCTGCTGCCACCGCT
GAGCAATAACTAGCATAACCCCTTGGGGCCTCTAAACGGGTCTTGAGGGGTTTTTTGCTGAAAGGAGGAA
CTATATCCGGATTGGCGAATGGG
[124 nt withheld, positions 514-637]
C
[91 nt withheld, positions 639-729]
A
[49 nt withheld, positions 731-779]
CCTTTGACGTTGGAGTCCACGTTCTTT
[37 nt withheld, positions 807-843]
ACCCTATCTCGGTCTATTCTTTTGATTTATAAGGGATTTTGCCGATTTCGGCCTATTGGTTAAAAAATGA
GCTGATTTAACAAAAATTTAACGCGAATTTTAACAAAATATTAACGCTTACAATTTAGGTGGCACTTTTC
GGGGAAATGTGCGCGGAACCCCTATTTGTTTATTTTTCTAAATACATTCAAATATGTATCCGCTCA
