>Addgene plasmid #84785 | pET - FnR062.Y78C | addgene partial sequence | sequence record 163573 | T7term 5'-GCTAGTTATTGCTCAGCGG-3'
TTTCGGGCTTTGTTAGCAGCCGGATCTCGTTTAGTTAATCAGTGATGATGGTGATGGTGGGATCCCTGAG
ACGGTTTGTCGATTTCGGTGCGATAATTGATGCTGATTGGGTTTGAATCGTCGTTACAACCGGTTACAGC
GTACACGGTAATGGTATAATCCTGGCCCGGTTTCAGACCGCTGATGGTCGCATTAGAATAAGATCTCGGA
ACAGTGAATTCCTGGCTCGGGGAGTTACCACCAGTTTCGCCGTAGGTGATACGGTAATAGATAGCGTGAT
AAGGATCGTCCCAAGAAATAGTCAGAGAGTTCGGAGTTGCGTTGGTAACCTCCAGGTTACGCGGAGAGTC
GGAGGAGCTAGCCATATGTATATCTCCTTCTTAAAGTTAAACAAAATTATTTCTAGAGGGGAATTGTTAT
CCGCTCACAATTCCCCTATAGTGAGTCGTATTAATTTCGCGGGATCGAGATCTCGATCCTCTACGCCGGA
CGCATCGTGGCCGGCATCACCGGCGCCACAGGTGCGGTTGCTGGCGCCTATATCGCCGACATCACCGATG
GGGAAGATCGGGCTCGCCACTTCGGGCTCATGAGCGCTTGTTTCGGCGTGGGTATGGTGGCAGGCCCCGT
GGCCGGGGGACTGTTGGGCGCCATCTCCTTGCATGCACCATTCCTTGCGGCGGCGGTGCTCAACGGCCTC
AACCTACTACTGGGCTGCTTCCTAATGCAGGAGTCGCATAAGGGAGAGCGTCGAGATCCCGGACACCATC
GAATGGCGCAAAACCTTTCGCGGTATGGCATGATAGCGCCCGGAAGAGAGTCAATTCAGGGTGGTGAATG
TGAAACCAGTAACGTTATACGATGTCGCAGAGTATGCCGGTGTCTCTTATCAGACCGTTTCCCGCGTGGT
GAACCAGGCCAGCCACGTTTCTGCGAAAACGCGG
