[The description below was written by a language model from this plasmid's Addgene catalogue record.]
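Description:
pET - FnR062.Y78C is a bacterial expression plasmid built on a pET backbone and designed to produce the FnR.0.6.2-Y78C protein in Escherichia coli. It is maintained as a high-copy plasmid under kanamycin selection, and the record lists a T7 Express strain as its host. That host choice fits the usual pET design, in which the coding sequence is transcribed by T7 RNA polymerase supplied by the host. However, the record includes no feature table, so the promoter, terminator, origin of replication and any lac-based regulatory elements are not explicitly documented. The restriction sites used for cloning are also recorded as unknown.

The insert is listed as being of human origin and carries a single substitution, Y78C, which replaces a tyrosine with a cysteine at position 78. A 6xHis tag is fused to the C terminus of the protein, which typically allows purification by immobilised metal affinity chromatography and detection with anti-His reagents. The record does not say what the parent FnR.0.6.2 protein is, what it binds, or why the cysteine was introduced. An engineered cysteine is often used as a handle for site-specific thiol conjugation, but that is a general possibility rather than a stated purpose here.

The stated purpose is simply bacterial expression of this protein. The associated publication concerns a protein–protein binding experiment developed to teach intermolecular interactions in high school and undergraduate classrooms, which suggests that the purified protein serves as a reagent in that teaching exercise. Distribution is limited to academic and nonprofit users.
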