Addgene plasmid #84785: pET - FnR062.Y78C
Purpose: bacterial expression of FnR.0.6.2-Y78C protein
Depositing lab: Benjamin Hackel. Depositing organization: University of Minnesota. Publication: Development and Implementation of a Protein–Protein Binding Experiment To Teach Intermolecular Interactions in High School or Undergraduate Classrooms. Johnson SM, Javner C, Hackel BJ. J. Chem. Educ. 2017, 94, 3, 367–374 10.1021/acs.jchemed.6b00323.
Backbone
  Vector backbone: pET
  Vector type: Bacterial Expression
Growth in bacteria
  Bacterial resistance: Kanamycin, 50 μg/mL
  Growth temperature: 37°C
  Growth strain: T7 express
  Copy number: High Copy
Gene/Insert
  Gene/Insert name: FnR.0.6.2-Y78C
  Species: H. sapiens (human)
  Mutation: Y78C
  Tag / fusion protein: 6xHis (C terminal on insert)
  Cloning method: Restriction Enzyme; 5′ cloning site unknown (unknown if destroyed); 3′ cloning site unknown (unknown if destroyed)
Terms and licenses: Academic/Nonprofit Terms; Industry Terms: Not Available to Industry
How to cite: pET - FnR062.Y78C was a gift from Benjamin Hackel (Addgene plasmid # 84785 ; http://n2t.net/addgene:84785 ; RRID:Addgene_84785)
